Addgene plasmid #148098: pnYC-NpM-NcPAN2_1-321-G97E_Y
Purpose: Bacterial Expression of NcPAN2_1-321-G97E
Depositing lab: Elisa Izaurralde. Depositing organization: Max Planck Institute for Developmental Biology. Publication: An asymmetric PAN3 dimer recruits a single PAN2 exonuclease to mediate mRNA deadenylation and decay. Jonas S, Christie M, Peter D, Bhandari D, Loh B, Huntzinger E, Weichenrieder O, Izaurralde E. Nat Struct Mol Biol. 2014 Jul;21(7):599-608. doi: 10.1038/nsmb.2837. Epub 2014 Jun 1. PubMed 24880343.
Backbone
  Vector backbone: Unknown
  Vector type: Bacterial Expression
Growth in bacteria
  Bacterial resistance: Chloramphenicol, 25 μg/mL
  Growth temperature: 37°C
  Growth strain: DH5alpha
  Copy number: Low Copy
Gene/Insert
  Gene/Insert name: NcPAN2_1-321-G97E
  Species: Neurospora crassa
  Cloning method: Unknown
Terms and licenses: Academic/Nonprofit Terms; Industry Terms: Not Available to Industry
Depositor comments: ORF extracted from N. crassa Databank: NCU10733.7 Plasmids from this collection were made available to the research community and donated after the lab closed. Please note that the sequence provided by the depositing laboratory may be theoretical/predicted or based on Sanger sequencing results. There may be discrepancies between sequencing results obtained by Addgene and the depositor sequence. If an Addgene verified sequence is not available, please contact before placing your order to request that our lab fully sequence the plasmid.
How to cite: pnYC-NpM-NcPAN2_1-321-G97E_Y was a gift from Elisa Izaurralde (Addgene plasmid # 148098 ; http://n2t.net/addgene:148098 ; RRID:Addgene_148098)
