[The description below was written by a language model from this plasmid's Addgene catalogue record and pLannotate feature annotations shown in this document.]
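Description:
pnYC-NpM-NcPAN2_1-321-G97E_Y is a 6,431-nt bacterial expression plasmid for producing an N-terminal fragment (residues 1–321) of the Neurospora crassa PAN2 deadenylase carrying a G97E point substitution. The catalogue lists the backbone as unknown, but the annotated features point to a pACYC-type scaffold. It has a p15A origin of replication, which is compatible with ColE1-origin plasmids and so suits co-expression with a second vector. It also has a chloramphenicol acetyltransferase gene driven by its native cat promoter, matching the recorded chloramphenicol selection and low copy number. Scattered fragments of the tetracycline resistance gene and its promoter flank the expression cassette, suggesting that the cassette interrupts the former tet locus. Short matches to IS1, RSF ori and resD appear to be backbone remnants rather than functional parts.

The expression cassette runs from a T7 promoter with an adjacent lac operator, giving IPTG-inducible transcription in hosts that supply T7 RNA polymerase, through the T7 gene 10 ribosome binding site. The open reading frame begins with a cytosolic maltose-binding protein lacking its signal sequence, followed by the PAN2 segment. A short downstream match to a T7 gene 10B-derived solubility tag precedes the T7 terminator, though it is not clear from the table whether this match is translated. No lacI gene is annotated, so repression would depend on the host or a partner plasmid. MBP serves as an N-terminal solubility and affinity-purification tag. The record does not state the linker or any protease cleavage site between MBP and PAN2. The associated study concerns recruitment of PAN2 by an asymmetric PAN3 dimer in mRNA deadenylation, so the plasmid is presumably used to make recombinant mutant protein for interaction or structural work, but the role of G97E is not described.
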