Features (pLannotate 1.2.2; 18 found; start..end, strand, type, name):
    739..834     -  CDS            resD (fragment): REDF_ECOLI - Also known as D. Protein inferred from homology: Swiss-Prot protein existence level 3. Acts as a repressor of transcription and as a site-specific resolvase that cleaves at the RfsF site. From Escherichia coli (strain K12).
    824..881     +  CDS            TcR (fragment): tetracycline efflux protein; tet; confers resistance to tetracycline
    878..971     -  CDS            TcR (fragment): tetracycline efflux protein; tet; confers resistance to tetracycline
   1475..2375    -  CDS            TcR (fragment): tetracycline efflux protein; tet; confers resistance to tetracycline
   2402..2420    +  promoter       T7 promoter: promoter for bacteriophage T7 RNA polymerase
   2421..2445    +  protein_bind   lac operator: The lac repressor binds to the lac operator to inhibit transcription in E. coli. This inhibition can be relieved by adding lactose or isopropyl-β-D-thiogalactopyranoside (IPTG). lac repressor encoded by lacI
   2460..2482    +  RBS            RBS: efficient ribosome binding site from bacteriophage T7 gene 10 (Olins and Rangwala, 1989)
   2493..3589    +  CDS            MBP (fragment): maltose binding protein from E. coli; malE (mutated); This version of the gene does not encode a signal sequence, so MBP will remain in the cytosol.
   3635..4615    +  CDS            par-1 (fragment): PAN2_NEUCR - Also known as pan2 From Neurospora crassa (strain ATCC 24698 / 74-OR23-1A / CBS 708.71 / DSM 1257 / FGSC 987).
   4620..4669    +  CDS            SET1 (fragment): solubility-enhancement tag derived from T7 phage gene 10B
   4677..4724    +  terminator     T7 terminator: transcription terminator for bacteriophage T7 RNA polymerase
   4747..4851    -  CDS            TcR (fragment): tetracycline efflux protein; tet; confers resistance to tetracycline
   4899..4927    -  promoter       tet promoter: E. coli promoter for tetracycline efflux protein gene
   5039..5584    +  rep_origin     p15A ori: Plasmids containing the medium-copy-number p15A origin of replication can be propagated in E. coli cells that contain a second plasmid with the ColE1 origin.
   5672..5727    +  rep_origin     RSF ori (fragment): Plasmids containing the RSF 1030 origin of replication can be propagated in E. coli cells that contain additional plasmids with compatible origins.
   5846..5989    -  mobile_element IS1 (fragment): prokaryotic transposable element IS1
   6110..6212    +  promoter       cat promoter: promoter of the E. coli cat gene encoding chloramphenicol acetyltransferase
   6213..441     +  CDS            CmR (across the origin): chloramphenicol acetyltransferase; cat; confers resistance to chloramphenicol
>Addgene plasmid #148098 | pnYC-NpM-NcPAN2_1-321-G97E_Y | depositor full sequence | sequence record 290545 | Full Sequence
GGTATGGCAATGAAAGACGGTGAGCTGGTGATATGGGATAGTGTTCACCCTTGTTACACCGTTTTCCATG
AGCAAACTGAAACGTTTTCATCGCTCTGGAGTGAATACCACGACGATTTCCGGCAGTTTCTACACATATA
TTCGCAAGATGTGGCGTGTTACGGTGAAAACCTGGCCTATTTCCCTAAAGGGTTTATTGAGAATATGTTT
TTCGTCTCAGCCAATCCCTGGGTGAGTTTCACCAGTTTTGATTTAAACGTGGCCAATATGGACAACTTCT
TCGCCCCCGTTTTCACCATGGGCAAATATTATACGCAAGGCGACAAGGTGCTGATGCCGCTGGCGATTCA
GGTTCATCATGCCGTCTGTGATGGCTTCCATGTCGGCAGAATGCTTAATGAATTACAACAGTACTGCGAT
GAGTGGCAGGGCGGGGCGTAATTTTTTTAAGGCAGTTATTGGTGCCCTTAAACGCCTGGTGCTACGCCTG
AATAAGTGATAATAAGCGGATGAATGGCAGAAATTCGAAAGCAAATTCGACCCGGTCGTCGGTTCAGGGC
AGGGTCGTTAAATAGCCGCTTATGTCTATTGCTGGTTTACCGGTTTATTGACTACCGGAAGCAGTGTGAC
CGTGTGCTTCTCAAATGCCTGAGGCCAGTTTGCTCAGGCTCTCCCCGTGGAGGTAATAATTGACGATATG
ATCATTTATTCTGCCTCCCAGAGCCTGATAAAAACGGTTAGCGCTTCGTTAATACAGATGTAGGTGTTCC
ACAGGGTAGCCAGCAGCATCCTGCGATGCAGATCCGGAACATAATGGTGCAGGGCGCTTGTTTCGGCGTG
GGTATGGTGGCAGGCCCCGTGGCCGGGGGACTGTTGGGCGCTGCCGGCACCTGTCCTACGAGTTGCATGA
TAAAGAAGACAGTCATAAGTGCGGCGACGATAGTCATGCCCCGCGCCCACCGGAAGGAGCTACCGGACAG
CGGTGCGGACTGTTGTAACTCAGAATAAGAAATGAGGCCGCTCATGGCGTTGACTCTCAGTCATAGTATC
GTGGTATCACCGGTTGGTTCCACTCTCTGTTGCGGGCAACTTCAGCAGCACGTAGGGGACTTCCGCGTTT
CCAGACTTTACGAAACACGGAAACCGAAGACCATTCATGTTGTTGCTCAGGTCGCAGACGTTTTGCAGCA
GCAGTCGCTTCACGTTCGCTCGCGTATCGGTGATTCATTCTGCTAACCAGTAAGGCAACCCCGCCAGCCT
AGCCGGGTCCTCAACGACAGGAGCACGATCATGCGCACCCGTGGCCAGGACCCAACGCTGCCCGAGATGC
GCCGCGTGCGGCTGCTGGAGATGGCGGACGCGATGGATATGTTCTGCCAAGGGTTGGTTTGCGCATTCAC
AGTTCTCCGCAAGAATTGATTGGCTCCAATTCTTGGAGTGGTGAATCCGTTAGCGAGGTGCCGCCGGCTT
CCATTCAGGTCGAGGTGGCCCGGCTCCATGCACCGCGACGCAACGCGGGGAGGCAGACAAGGTATAGGGC
GGCGCCTACAATCCATGCCAACCCGTTCCATGTGCTCGCCGAGGCGGCATAAATCGCCGTGACGATCAGC
GGTCCAGTGATCGAAGTTAGGCTGGTAAGAGCCGCGAGCGATCCTTGAAGCTGTCCCTGATGGTCGTCAT
CTACCTGCCTGGACAGCATGGCCTGCAACGCGGGCATCCCGATGCCGCCGGAAGCGAGAAGAATCATAAT
GGGGAAGGCCATCCAGCCTCGCGTCGCGAACGCCAGCAAGACGTAGCCCAGCGCGTCGGCCGCCATGCCG
GCGATAATGGCCTGCTTCTCGCCGAAACGTTTGGTGGCGGGACCAGTGACGAAGGCTTGAGCGAGGGCGT
GCAAGATTCCGAATACCGCAAGCGACAGGCCGATCATCGTCGCGCTCCAGCGAAAGCGGTCCTCGCCGAA
AATGACCCAGAGCGCTGCCGGCACCTGTCCTACGAGTTGCATGATAAAGAAGACAGTCATAAGTGCGGCG
ACGATAGTCATGCCCCGCGCCCACCGGAAGGAGCTGACTGGGTTGAAGGCTCTCAAGGGCATCGGTCGAC
GCTCTCCCTTATGCGACTCCTGCATTAGGAAGCAGCCCAGTAGTAGGTTGAGGCCGTTGAGCACCGCCGC
CGCAAGGAATGGTGCATGCAAGGAGATGGCGCCCAACAGTCCCCCGGCCACGGGGCCTGCCACCATACCC
ACGCCGAAACAAGCGCTCATGAGCCCGAAGTGGCGAGCCCGATCTTCCCCATCGGTGATGTCGGCGATAT
AGGCGCCAGCAACCGCACCTGTGGCGCCGGTGATGCCGGCCACGATGCGTCCGGCGTAGAGGATCAGACT
AAGATCTCGATCCCGCGAAATTAATACGACTCACTATAGGGGAATTGTGAGCGGATAACAATTCCCCACT
AGTAATAATTTTGTTTAACTTTAAGAAGGAGATATACCATGGAAACTGAAGAAGGTAAACTGGTAATCTG
GATTAACGGCGATAAAGGCTATAACGGTCTCGCTGAAGTCGGTAAGAAATTCGAGAAAGATACCGGAATT
AAAGTCACCGTTGAGCATCCGGATAAACTGGAAGAGAAATTCCCACAGGTTGCGGCAACTGGCGATGGCC
CTGACATTATCTTCTGGGCACACGACCGCTTTGGTGGCTACGCTCAATCTGGCCTGTTGGCTGAAATCAC
CCCGGACAAAGCGTTCCAGGACAAGCTGTATCCGTTTACCTGGGATGCCGTACGTTACAACGGCAAGCTG
ATTGCTTACCCGATCGCTGTTGAAGCGTTATCGCTGATTTATAACAAAGACCTGCTGCCGAACCCGCCAA
AAACCTGGGAAGAGATCCCGGCGCTGGATAAAGAACTGAAAGCGAAAGGTAAGAGCGCCCTGATGTTCAA
CCTGCAAGAACCGTACTTCACCTGGCCGCTGATTGCTGCTGACGGGGGTTATGCGTTCAAGTATGAAAAC
GGCAAGTACGACATTAAAGACGTGGGCGTGGATAACGCTGGCGCGAAAGCGGGTCTGACCTTCCTGGTTG
ACCTGATTAAAAACAAACACATGAATGCAGACACCGATTACTCCATCGCAGAAGCTGCCTTTAATAAAGG
CGAAACAGCGATGACCATCAACGGCCCGTGGGCATGGTCCAACATCGACACCAGCAAAGTGAATTATGGT
GTAACGGTACTGCCGACCTTCAAGGGTCAACCATCCAAACCGTTCGTTGGCGTGCTGAGCGCAGGTATTA
ACGCCGCCAGTCCGAACAAAGAGCTGGCAAAAGAGTTCCTCGAAAACTATCTGCTGACTGATGAAGGTCT
GGAAGCGGTTAATAAAGACAAACCGCTGGGTGCCGTAGCGCTGAAGTCTTACGAGGAAGAGTTGGCGAAA
GATCCACGTATTGCCGCCACGATGGAAAACGCCCAGAAAGGTGAAATCATGCCGAACATCCCGCAGATGT
CCGCTTTCTGGTATGCCGTGCGTACTGCGGTGATCAACGCCGCCAGCGGTCGTCAGACTGTCGATGAAGC
CCTTAAAGACGCGCAGACTGGTACCGGCAGCGGCCTGGAAGTTCTGTTCCAGGGGCCCCATATGATGGAT
TCTCGGGATTGGACCCAGCTGGGCTGTGTTGCCTACCCGTCACCAATCCATCCAGACTACCATGCCGGAC
CCGCGTCGACAATAGCCTTCGACAACCAAGATGAGCTGCTATGGATCGGCACCCAAAAGGGCTTTGCCGG
CTCTTTCATCGGCCGCGAGCTCAAGCGATTCACTGCCTTCCGAATACACCCCGAAACCGACGGTCCCCTC
CGCCAATTCCTCTTCGTCGACAAGGGCGTCATCTTCCTCGGAAGCCGGAGCGTCTACATGGCAGCACGTA
GTGAGGTGCCCATCTGGAGTATCCGCCATGAGTCCATGCAGGATCTGCGTGCCATGTCCTTCACCAGCAA
GGGGACCTCCGAGATCCTCGTGGCCGGCTGGCAGAACAAGATGTTGGTGATTGACGTCAACAAGGGTGAG
GTCGTCAAGGAGCTCCCGACACAAGATCAGTACTCCTTCCTCAAGATGAGCCGGTACATTTGCGCGGCAA
CGAACAAGGGCACCGTCAACATACTGGACCCTATCACTTTTACTATCAAGAAACAATGGCAGGCCCACGG
GGCTTTCATCAACGATCTGGACACGTCCAACGACTTTATTGTCACCTGCGGTGGCTCACACAGGCAGACA
CACAACACCCCGGCCATACTCGACCCTTACGTCAAGGTGTTTGACCTGAAGAACATGAGTGCTATGAACC
CAGTTCCCTTTGCGCCGCTGGCCGCTCACGTGAGGATGCACCCGAGGATGTTGACAACGGCCATTGTCGT
CAACCAGGCGGGCCAGATCCACGTGACGGATCTGTTGAATCCAAGCAACAGCCAGGTCTGCTACACGCAG
CCTCAGGGCGTGGTGCTACATTTCGATGTGTCGAGAACCGGAGAAGGAAAAGCGCTTGCGGATAACAAGC
ACAACACCTACGTCTGGGGATCGCCCAACAAGATCCAGTTTACCGAGTGAGCTAGCCCTAGGAGATCCGG
CTGCTAACAAAGCCCGAAAGGAAGCTGAGTTGGCTGCTGCCACCGCTGAGCAATAACTAGCATAACCCCT
TGGGGCCTCTAAACGGGTCTTGAGGGGTTTTTTGCTGAAAGGAGGAACTATATCCGGATATCCCGCAAGA
GGCCCGGCAGTACCGGCATAACCAAGCCTATGCCTACAGCATCCAGGGTGACGGTGCCGAGGATGACGAT
GAGCGCATTGTTAGATTTCATACACGGTGCCTGACTGCGTTAGCAATTTAACTGTGATAAACTACCGCAT
TAAAGCTTATCGATGATAAGCTGTCAAACATGAGAATTACAACTTATATCGTATGGGGCTGACTTCAGGT
GCTACATTTGAAGAGATAAATTGCACTGAAATCAAGAAATATTTTATCTGATTAATAAGATGATCTTCTT
GAGATCGTTTTGGTCTGCGCGTAATCTCTTGCTCTGAAAACGAAAAAACCGCCTTGCAGGGCGGTTTTTC
GAAGGTTCTCTGAGCTACCAACTCTTTGAACCGAGGTAACTGGCTTGGAGGAGCGCAGTCACCAAAACTT
GTCCTTTCAGTTTAGCCTTAACCGGCGCATGACTTCAAGACTAACTCCTCTAAATCAATTACCAGTGGCT
GCTGCCAGTGGTGCTTTTGCATGTCTTTCCGGGTTGGACTCAAGACGATAGTTACCGGATAAGGCGCAGC
GGTCGGACTGAACGGGGGGTTCGTGCATACAGTCCAGCTTGGAGCGAACTGCCTACCCGGAACTGAGTGT
CAGGCGTGGAATGAGACAAACGCGGCCATAACAGCGGAATGACACCGGTAAACCGAAAGGCAGGAACAGG
AGAGCGCACGAGGGAGCCGCCAGGGGGAAACGCCTGGTATCTTTATAGTCCTGTCGGGTTTCGCCACCAC
TGATTTGAGCGTCAGATTTCGTGATGCTTGTCAGGGGGGCGGAGCCTATGGAAAAACGGCTTTGCCGCGG
CCCTCTCACTTCCCTGTTAAGTATCTTCCTGGCATCTTCCAGGAAATCTCCGCCCCGTTCGTAAGCCATT
TCCGCTCGCCGCAGTCGAACGACCGAGCGTAGCGAGTCAGTGAGCGAGGAAGCGGAATATATCCTGTATC
ACATATTCTGCTGACGCACCGGTGCAGCCTTTTTTCTCCTGCCACATGAAGCACTTCACTGACACCCTCA
TCAGTGCCAACATAGTAAGCCAGTATACACTCCCCTAGCGCTGATGTCCGGCGGTGCTTTTGCCGTTACG
CACCACCCCGTCAGTAGCTGAACAGGAGGGACAGCTGATAGAAACAGAAGCCACTGGAGCACCTCAAAAA
CACCATCATACACTAAATCAGTAAGTTGGCAGCATCACCCGACGCACTTTGCGCCGAATAAATACCTGTG
ACGGAAGATCACTTCGCAGAATAAATAAATCCTGGTGTCCCTGTTGATACCGGGAAGCCCTGGGCCAACT
TTTGGCGAAAATGAGACGTTGATCGGCACGTAAGAGGTTCCAACTTTCACCATAATGAAATAAGATCACT
ACCGGGCGTATTTTTTGAGTTATCGAGATTTTCAGGAGCTAAGGAAGCTAAAATGGAGAAAAAAATCACT
GGATATACCACCGTTGATATATCCCAATGGCATCGTAAAGAACATTTTGAGGCATTTCAGTCAGTTGCTC
AATGTACCTATAACCAGACCGTTCAGCTGGATATTACGGCCTTTTTAAAGACCGTAAAGAAAAATAAGCA
CAAGTTTTATCCGGCCTTTATTCACATTCTTGCCCGCCTGATGAATGCTCATCCGGAATTC
